>Addgene plasmid #249231 | pLenti-hPTPRS-gRNA1 | addgene full sequence | sequence record 499781 | Addgene NGS Result
TTAATGTAGTCTTATGCAATACTCTTGTAGTCTTGCAACATGGTAACGATGAGTTAGCAACATGCCTTAC
AAGGAGAGAAAAAGCACCGTGCATGCCGATTGGTGGAAGTAAGGTGGTACGATCGTGCCTTATTAGGAAG
GCAACAGACGGGTCTGACATGGATTGGACGAACCACTGAATTGCCGCATTGCAGAGATATTGTATTTAAG
TGCCTAGCTCGATACATAAACGGGTCTCTCTGGTTAGACCAGATCTGAGCCTGGGAGCTCTCTGGCTAAC
TAGGGAACCCACTGCTTAAGCCTCAATAAAGCTTGCCTTGAGTGCTTCAAGTAGTGTGTGCCCGTCTGTT
GTGTGACTCTGGTAACTAGAGATCCCTCAGACCCTTTTAGTCAGTGTGGAAAATCTCTAGCAGTGGCGCC
CGAACAGGGACTTGAAAGCGAAAGGGAAACCAGAGGAGCTCTCTCGACGCAGGACTCGGCTTGCTGAAGC
GCGCACGGCAAGAGGCGAGGGGCGGCGACTGGTGAGTACGCCAAAAATTTTGACTAGCGGAGGCTAGAAG
GAGAGAGATGGGTGCGAGAGCGTCAGTATTAAGCGGGGGAGAATTAGATCGCGATGGGAAAAAATTCGGT
TAAGGCCAGGGGGAAAGAAAAAATATAAATTAAAACATATAGTATGGGCAAGCAGGGAGCTAGAACGATT
CGCAGTTAATCCTGGCCTGTTAGAAACATCAGAAGGCTGTAGACAAATACTGGGACAGCTACAACCATCC
CTTCAGACAGGATCAGAAGAACTTAGATCATTATATAATACAGTAGCAACCCTCTATTGTGTGCATCAAA
GGATAGAGATAAAAGACACCAAGGAAGCTTTAGACAAGATAGAGGAAGAGCAAAACAAAAGTAAGACCAC
CGCACAGCAAGCGGCCGCTGATCTTCAGACCTGGAGGAGGAGATATGAGGGACAATTGGAGAAGTGAATT
ATATAAATATAAAGTAGTAAAAATTGAACCATTAGGAGTAGCACCCACCAAGGCAAAGAGAAGAGTGGTG
CAGAGAGAAAAAAGAGCAGTGGGAATAGGAGCTTTGTTCCTTGGGTTCTTGGGAGCAGCAGGAAGCACTA
TGGGCGCAGCGTCAATGACGCTGACGGTACAGGCCAGACAATTATTGTCTGGTATAGTGCAGCAGCAGAA
CAATTTGCTGAGGGCTATTGAGGCGCAACAGCATCTGTTGCAACTCACAGTCTGGGGCATCAAGCAGCTC
CAGGCAAGAATCCTGGCTGTGGAAAGATACCTAAAGGATCAACAGCTCCTGGGGATTTGGGGTTGCTCTG
GAAAACTCATTTGCACCACTGCTGTGCCTTGGAATGCTAGTTGGAGTAATAAATCTCTGGAACAGATTTG
GAATCACACGACCTGGATGGAGTGGGACAGAGAAATTAACAATTACACAAGCTTAATACACTCCTTAATT
GAAGAATCGCAAAACCAGCAAGAAAAGAATGAACAAGAATTATTGGAATTAGATAAATGGGCAAGTTTGT
GGAATTGGTTTAACATAACAAATTGGCTGTGGTATATAAAATTATTCATAATGATAGTAGGAGGCTTGGT
AGGTTTAAGAATAGTTTTTGCTGTACTTTCTATAGTGAATAGAGTTAGGCAGGGATATTCACCATTATCG
TTTCAGACCCACCTCCCAACCCCGAGGGGACCCAGAGAGGGCCTATTTCCCATGATTCCTTCATATTTGC
ATATACGATACAAGGCTGTTAGAGAGATAATTAGAATTAATTTGACTGTAAACACAAAGATATTAGTACA
AAATACGTGACGTAGAAAGTAATAATTTCTTGGGTAGTTTGCAGTTTTAAAATTATGTTTTAAAATGGAC
TATCATATGCTTACCGTAACTTGAAAGTATTTCGATTTCTTGGCTTTATATATCTTGTGGAAAGGACGAA
ACACCGCTTACCATCCTCGTCGGTGGTTTTAGAGCTAGAAATAGCAAGTTAAAATAAGGCTAGTCCGTTA
TCAACTTGAAAAAGTGGCACCGAGTCGGTGCTTTTTTGAATTCTAGATCTTGAGACAAATGGCAGTATTC
ATCCACAATTTTAAAAGAAAAGGGGGGATTGGGGGGTACAGTGCAGGGGAAAGAATAGTAGACATAATAG
CAACAGACATACAAACTAAAGAATTACAAAAACAAATTACAAAAATTCAAAATTTTCGGGTTTATTACAG
GGACAGCAGAGATCCACTTTGGCGCCGGCTCGAGTGGCTCCGGTGCCCGTCAGTGGGCAGAGCGCACATC
GCCCACAGTCCCCGAGAAGTTGGGGGGAGGGGTCGGCAATTGAACCGGTGCCTAGAGAAGGTGGCGCGGG
GTAAACTGGGAAAGTGATGTCGTGTACTGGCTCCGCCTTTTTCCCGAGGGTGGGGGAGAACCGTATATAA
GTGCAGTAGTCGCCGTGAACGTTCTTTTTCGCAACGGGTTTGCCGCCAGAACACAGGTGTCGTGACGCGG
GATCCGCCACCATGACCGAGTACAAGCCCACGGTGCGCCTCGCCACCCGCGACGACGTCCCCAGGGCCGT
ACGCACCCTCGCCGCCGCGTTCGCCGACTACCCCGCCACGCGCCACACCGTCGATCCGGACCGCCACATC
GAGCGGGTCACCGAGCTGCAAGAACTCTTCCTCACGCGCGTCGGGCTCGACATCGGCAAGGTGTGGGTCG
CGGACGACGGCGCCGCGGTGGCGGTCTGGACCACGCCGGAGAGCGTCGAAGCGGGGGCGGTGTTCGCCGA
GATCGGCCCGCGCATGGCCGAGTTGAGCGGTTCCCGGCTGGCCGCGCAGCAACAGATGGAAGGCCTCCTG
GCGCCGCACCGGCCCAAGGAGCCCGCGTGGTTCCTGGCCACCGTCGGAGTCTCGCCCGACCACCAGGGCA
AGGGTCTGGGCAGCGCCGTCGTGCTCCCCGGAGTGGAGGCGGCCGAGCGCGCCGGGGTGCCCGCCTTCCT
GGAGACCTCCGCGCCCCGCAACCTCCCCTTCTACGAGCGGCTCGGCTTCACCGTCACCGCCGACGTCGAG
GTGCCCGAAGGACCGCGCACCTGGTGCATGACCCGCAAGCCCGGTGCCTGAACGCGTTAAGTCGACAATC
AACCTCTGGATTACAAAATTTGTGAAAGATTGACTGGTATTCTTAACTATGTTGCTCCTTTTACGCTATG
TGGATACGCTGCTTTAATGCCTTTGTATCATGCTATTGCTTCCCGTATGGCTTTCATTTTCTCCTCCTTG
TATAAATCCTGGTTGCTGTCTCTTTATGAGGAGTTGTGGCCCGTTGTCAGGCAACGTGGCGTGGTGTGCA
CTGTGTTTGCTGACGCAACCCCCACTGGTTGGGGCATTGCCACCACCTGTCAGCTCCTTTCCGGGACTTT
CGCTTTCCCCCTCCCTATTGCCACGGCGGAACTCATCGCCGCCTGCCTTGCCCGCTGCTGGACAGGGGCT
CGGCTGTTGGGCACTGACAATTCCGTGGTGTTGTCGGGGAAATCATCGTCCTTTCCTTGGCTGCTCGCCT
GTGTTGCCACCTGGATTCTGCGCGGGACGTCCTTCTGCTACGTCCCTTCGGCCCTCAATCCAGCGGACCT
TCCTTCCCGCGGCCTGCTGCCGGCTCTGCGGCCTCTTCCGCGTCTTCGCCTTCGCCCTCAGACGAGTCGG
ATCTCCCTTTGGGCCGCCTCCCCGCGTCGACTTTAAGACCAATGACTTACAAGGCAGCTGTAGATCTTAG
CCACTTTTTAAAAGAAAAGGGGGGACTGGAAGGGCTAATTCACTCCCAACGAAGACAAGATCTGCTTTTT
GCTTGTACTGGGTCTCTCTGGTTAGACCAGATCTGAGCCTGGGAGCTCTCTGGCTAACTAGGGAACCCAC
TGCTTAAGCCTCAATAAAGCTTGCCTTGAGTGCTTCAAGTAGTGTGTGCCCGTCTGTTGTGTGACTCTGG
TAACTAGAGATCCCTCAGACCCTTTTAGTCAGTGTGGAAAATCTCTAGCAGTACGTATAGTAGTTCATGT
CATCTTATTATTCAGTATTTATAACTTGCAAAGAAATGAATATCAGAGAGTGAGAGGAACTTGTTTATTG
CAGCTTATAATGGTTACAAATAAAGCAATAGCATCACAAATTTCACAAATAAAGCATTTTTTTCACTGCA
TTCTAGTTGTGGTTTGTCCAAACTCATCAATGTATCTTATCATGTCTGGCTCTAGCTATCCCGCCCCTAA
CTCCGCCCATCCCGCCCCTAACTCCGCCCAGTTCCGCCCATTCTCCGCCCCATGGCTGACTAATTTTTTT
TATTTATGCAGAGGCCGAGGCCGCCTCGGCCTCTGAGCTATTCCAGAAGTAGTGAGGAGGCTTTTTTGGA
GGCCTAGGGACGTACCCAATTCGCCCTATAGTGAGTCGTATTACGCGCGCTCACTGGCCGTCGTTTTACA
ACGTCGTGACTGGGAAAACCCTGGCGTTACCCAACTTAATCGCCTTGCAGCACATCCCCCTTTCGCCAGC
TGGCGTAATAGCGAAGAGGCCCGCACCGATCGCCCTTCCCAACAGTTGCGCAGCCTGAATGGCGAATGGG
[124 nt withheld, positions 4621-4744]
C
[91 nt withheld, positions 4746-4836]
A
[49 nt withheld, positions 4838-4886]
CCTTTGACGTTGGAGTCCACGTTCTTT
[37 nt withheld, positions 4914-4950]
ACCCTATCTCGGTCTATTCTTTTGATTTATAAGGGATTTTGCCGATTTCGGCCTATTGGTTAAAAAATGA
GCTGATTTAACAAAAATTTAACGCGAATTTTAACAAAATATTAACGCTTACAATTTAGGTGGCACTTTTC
GGGGAAATGTGCGCGGAACCCCTATTTGTTTATTTTTCTAAATACATTCAAATATGTATCCGCTCATGAG
ACAATAACCCTGATAAATGCTTCAATAATATTGAAAAAGGAAGAGTATGAGTATTCAACATTTCCGTGTC
GCCCTTATTCCCTTTTTTGCGGCATTTTGCCTTCCTGTTTTTGCTCACCCAGAAACGCTGGTGAAAGTAA
AAGATGCTGAAGATCAGTTGGGTGCACGAGTGGGTTACATCGAACTGGATCTCAACAGCGGTAAGATCCT
TGAGAGTTTTCGCCCCGAAGAACGTTTTCCAATGATGAGCACTTTTAAAGTTCTGCTATGTGGCGCGGTA
TTATCCCGTATTGACGCCGGGCAAGAGCAACTCGGTCGCCGCATACACTATTCTCAGAATGACTTGGTTG
AGTACTCACCAGTCACAGAAAAGCATCTTACGGATGGCATGACAGTAAGAGAATTATGCAGTGCTGCCAT
AACCATGAGTGATAACACTGCGGCCAACTTACTTCTGACAACGATCGGAGGACCGAAGGAGCTAACCGCT
TTTTTGCACAACATGGGGGATCATGTAACTCGCCTTGATCGTTGGGAACCGGAGCTGAATGAAGCCATAC
CAAACGACGAGCGTGACACCACGATGCCTGTAGCAATGGCAACAACGTTGCGCAAACTATTAACTGGCGA
ACTACTTACTCTAGCTTCCCGGCAACAATTAATAGACTGGATGGAGGCGGATAAAGTTGCAGGACCACTT
CTGCGCTCGGCCCTTCCGGCTGGCTGGTTTATTGCTGATAAATCTGGAGCCGGTGAGCGTGGGTCTCGCG
GTATCATTGCAGCACTGGGGCCAGATGGTAAGCCCTCCCGTATCGTAGTTATCTACACGACGGGGAGTCA
GGCAACTATGGATGAACGAAATAGACAGATCGCTGAGATAGGTGCCTCACTGATTAAGCATTGGTAACTG
TCAGACCAAGTTTACTCATATATACTTTAGATTGATTTAAAACTTCATTTTTAATTTAAAAGGATCTAGG
TGAAGATCCTTTTTGATAATCTCATGACCAAAATCCCTTAACGTGAGTTTTCGTTCCACTGAGCGTCAGA
CCCCGTAGAAAAGATCAAAGGATCTTCTTGAGATCCTTTTTTTCTGCGCGTAATCTGCTGCTTGCAAACA
AAAAAACCACCGCTACCAGCGGTGGTTTGTTTGCCGGATCAAGAGCTACCAACTCTTTTTCCGAAGGTAA
CTGGCTTCAGCAGAGCGCAGATACCAAATACTGTTCTTCTAGTGTAGCCGTAGTTAGGCCACCACTTCAA
GAACTCTGTAGCACCGCCTACATACCTCGCTCTGCTAATCCTGTTACCAGTGGCTGCTGCCAGTGGCGAT
AAGTCGTGTCTTACCGGGTTGGACTCAAGACGATAGTTACCGGATAAGGCGCAGCGGTCGGGCTGAACGG
GGGGTTCGTGCACACAGCCCAGCTTGGAGCGAACGACCTACACCGAACTGAGATACCTACAGCGTGAGCT
ATGAGAAAGCGCCACGCTTCCCGAAGGGAGAAAGGCGGACAGGTATCCGGTAAGCGGCAGGGTCGGAACA
GGAGAGCGCACGAGGGAGCTTCCAGGGGGAAACGCCTGGTATCTTTATAGTCCTGTCGGGTTTCGCCACC
TCTGACTTGAGCGTCGATTTTTGTGATGCTCGTCAGGGGGGCGGAGCCTATGGAAAAACGCCAGCAACGC
GGCCTTTTTACGGTTCCTGGCCTTTTGCTGGCCTTTTGCTCACATGTTCTTTCCTGCGTTATCCCCTGAT
TCTGTGGATAACCGTATTACCGCCTTTGAGTGAGCTGATACCGCTCGCCGCAGCCGAACGACCGAGCGCA
GCGAGTCAGTGAGCGAGGAAGCGGAAGAGCGCCCAATACGCAAACCGCCTCTCCCCGCGCGTTGGCCGAT
TCATTAATGCAGCTGGCACGACAGGTTTCCCGACTGGAAAGCGGGCAGTGAGCGCAACGCAATTAATGTG
AGTTAGCTCACTCATTAGGCACCCCAGGCTTTACACTTTATGCTTCCGGCTCGTATGTTGTGTGGAATTG
TGAGCGGATAACAATTTCACACAGGAAACAGCTATGACCATGATTACGCCAAGCGCGCAATTAACCCTCA
CTAAAGGGAACAAAAGCTGGAGCTGCAAGC
Features (pLannotate 1.2.2; 27 found; start..end, strand, type, name):
      5..231     +  promoter       RSV promoter: Rous sarcoma virus enhancer/promoter
    232..412     +  LTR            5' LTR (truncated): truncated 5' long terminal repeat (LTR) from HIV-1
    459..584     +  misc_feature   HIV-1 Ψ: packaging signal of human immunodeficiency virus type 1
    568..931     +  CDS            HIV-1 gag (fragment): gag protein from human immunodeficiency virus 1; gag
   1077..1310    +  misc_feature   RRE: The Rev response element (RRE) of HIV-1 allows for Rev-dependent mRNA export from the nucleus to the cytoplasm.
   1687..1713    +  CDS            Rev (fragment): human immunodeficiency virus 1 (HIV-1) Rev protein; rev; enhances nuclear export of unspliced and incompletely spliced viral mRNAs
   1717..1957    +  promoter       U6 promoter: RNA polymerase III promoter for human U6 snRNA
   1986..2061    +  misc_RNA       gRNA scaffold: guide RNA scaffold for the Streptococcus pyogenes CRISPR/Cas9 system
   2109..2226    +  misc_feature   cPPT/CTS: central polypurine tract and central termination sequence of HIV-1
   2295..2506    +  promoter       EF-1α core promoter: core promoter for human elongation factor EF-1α
   2532..3131    +  CDS            PuroR (fragment): puromycin N-acetyltransferase; pac from Streptomyces; confers resistance to puromycin
   3147..3735    +  misc_feature   WPRE: woodchuck hepatitis virus posttranscriptional regulatory element
   3786..3805    +  misc_feature   cPPT/CTS (fragment): central polypurine tract and central termination sequence of HIV-1
   3807..4040    +  LTR            3' LTR (ΔU3): self-inactivating 3' long terminal repeat (LTR) from HIV-1
   4118..4239    +  polyA_signal   SV40 poly(A) signal: SV40 polyadenylation signal
   4279..4414    +  rep_origin     SV40 ori: SV40 origin of replication
   4435..4453    -  promoter       T7 promoter: promoter for bacteriophage T7 RNA polymerase
   4461..4616    +  CDS            lacZα (fragment): LacZα fragment of β-galactosidase; lacZ fragment
   4621..5049    +  rep_origin     f1 ori (sequence partly withheld): f1 bacteriophage origin of replication; arrow indicates direction of (+) strand synthesis
   5102..5206    +  promoter       AmpR promoter: bla
   5207..6067    +  CDS            AmpR: β-lactamase; bla; confers resistance to ampicillin, carbenicillin, and related antibiotics
   6238..6826    +  rep_origin     ori: high-copy-number ColE1/pMB1/pBR322/pUC origin of replication
   7009..7101    +  CDS            lacI (fragment): lac repressor; lacI; The lac repressor binds to the lac operator to inhibit transcription in E. coli. This inhibition can be relieved by adding lactose or isopropyl-β-D-thiogalactopyranoside (IPTG).
   7114..7135    +  protein_bind   CAP binding site: CAP binding activates transcription in the presence of cAMP. E. coli catabolite activator protein
   7150..7180    +  promoter       lac promoter: promoter for the E. coli lac operon
   7188..7204    +  protein_bind   lac operator: The lac repressor binds to the lac operator to inhibit transcription in E. coli. This inhibition can be relieved by adding lactose or isopropyl-β-D-thiogalactopyranoside (IPTG). lac repressor encoded by lacI
   7249..7267    +  promoter       T3 promoter: promoter for bacteriophage T3 RNA polymerase
