[The description below was written by a language model from this plasmid's Addgene catalogue record and pLannotate feature annotations shown in this document.]
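Description:
pLenti-hPTPRS-gRNA1 is a lentiviral CRISPR guide-RNA vector built on the pLenti-sgRNA backbone and designed to knock out human PTPRS, the gene encoding receptor-type protein tyrosine phosphatase sigma. It is propagated in E. coli as a high-copy plasmid through a ColE1/pUC-type origin with ampicillin selection (AmpR under its own bla promoter). The backbone also carries an f1 origin, an SV40 origin and poly(A) signal, and remnants of a lac/lacZα cloning region flanked by T3 and T7 promoters.

The transfer cassette has a third-generation, self-inactivating layout. An RSV promoter drives a truncated HIV-1 5' LTR, so genomic RNA can be produced without Tat. This is followed by the Ψ packaging signal with a partial gag sequence, the RRE for Rev-dependent nuclear export, a cPPT/CTS element, and a ΔU3 3' LTR that disables LTR promoter activity after integration. Within this unit, a human U6 RNA polymerase III promoter expresses the PTPRS-targeting spacer fused to the Streptococcus pyogenes Cas9 gRNA scaffold. A separate EF-1α core promoter drives puromycin N-acetyltransferase for selection of transduced mammalian cells, and a downstream WPRE enhances transcript expression.

No Cas9 coding sequence is annotated, so the nuclease must be supplied separately, for example by a Cas9-expressing cell line or a second vector. The "gRNA1" in the name suggests it is one of several guides against this gene, but the record does not describe the others. The stated purpose is PTPRS CRISPR knockout, and the associated publication concerns a platform for aptamer discovery and kinetic profiling, although the record does not spell out the knockout's role in that work.
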