Addgene plasmid #249231: pLenti-hPTPRS-gRNA1
Purpose: PTPRS CRISPR KO
Depositing lab: Weihong Tan. Depositing organization: Hangzhou Institute of Medicine, Chinese Academy of Sciences. Publication: SPARK-seq: A high-throughput platform for aptamer discovery and kinetic profiling. Luo G, Song J, Fu Y, Jiang Y, Gao Y, Zhong Z, Li L, Wei Y, Jia HR, Guo L, Fu T, Wu Q, Tan W. Science. 2026 Jan;391(6780):eadv6127. doi: 10.1126/science.adv6127. Epub 2026 Jan 1. PubMed 41477891.
Backbone
  Vector backbone: pLenti-sgRNA
  Backbone manufacturer: Eric Lander and David Sabatini, Addgene plasmid #71409
  Vector type: Lentiviral, CRISPR
Growth in bacteria
  Bacterial resistance: Ampicillin, 100 μg/mL
  Growth temperature: 37°C
  Growth strain: NEB Stable
  Copy number: High Copy
Gene/Insert
  Gene/Insert name: PTPRS
  gRNA/shRNA sequence: CTTACCATCCTCGTCGGTG
  Species: H. sapiens (human)
  Entrez Gene: PTPRS (a.k.a. PTPSIGMA, R-PTP-S, R-PTP-sigma)
  Promoter: U6
  Cloning method: Restriction Enzyme; 5′ cloning site Unknown (unknown if destroyed)
Terms and licenses: Academic/Nonprofit Terms; Industry Terms: Not Available to Industry
How to cite: pLenti-hPTPRS-gRNA1 was a gift from Weihong Tan (Addgene plasmid # 249231 ; http://n2t.net/addgene:249231 ; RRID:Addgene_249231)
